>Addgene plasmid #242869 | pCMV2 HuOpt Bxb1 | addgene full sequence | sequence record 486634 | Addgene NGS Result
G
[124 nt withheld, positions 2-125]
C
[91 nt withheld, positions 127-217]
A
[49 nt withheld, positions 219-267]
CCTTTGACGTTGGAGTCCACGTTCTT
[37 nt withheld, positions 294-330]
ACCCTATCTCGGTCTATTCTTTTGATTTATAAGGGATTTTGCCGATTTCGGCCTATTGGTTAAAAAATGA
GCTGATTTAACAAAAATTTAACGCGAATTTTAACAAAATATTAACGCTTACAATTTAGGTGGCACTTTTC
GGGGAAATGTGCGCGGAACCCCTATTTGTTTATTTTTCTAAATACATTCAAATATGTATCCGCTCATGCC
AGGTCTTGGACTGGTGAGAACGGCTTGCTCGGCAGCTTCGATGTGTGCTGGAGGGAGAATAAAGGTCTAA
GATGTGCGATAGAGGGAAGTCGCATTGAATTATGTGCTGTGTAGGGATCGCTGGTATCAAATATGTGTGC
CCACCCCTGGCATGAGACAATAACCCTGATAAATGCTTCAATAATATTGAAAAAGGAAGAGTATGAGTAT
TCAACATTTCCGTGTCGCCCTTATTCCCTTTTTTGCGGCATTTTGCCTTCCTGTTTTTGCTCACCCAGAA
ACGCTGGTGAAAGTAAAAGATGCTGAAGATCAGTTGGGTGCACGAGTGGGTTACATCGAACTGGATCTCA
ACAGCGGTAAGATCCTTGAGAGTTTTCGCCCCGAAGAACGTTTTCCAATGATGAGCACTTTTAAAGTTCT
GCTATGTGGCGCGGTATTATCCCGTATTGACGCCGGGCAAGAGCAACTCGGTCGCCGCATACACTATTCT
CAGAATGACTTGGTTGAGTACTCACCAGTCACAGAAAAGCATCTTACGGATGGCATGACAGTAAGAGAAT
TATGCAGTGCTGCCATAACCATGAGTGATAACACTGCGGCCAACTTACTTCTGACAACGATCGGAGGACC
GAAGGAGCTAACCGCTTTTTTGCACAACATGGGGGATCATGTAACTCGCCTTGATCGTTGGGAACCGGAG
CTGAATGAAGCCATACCAAACGACGAGCGTGACACCACGATGCCTGTAGCAATGGCAACAACGTTGCGCA
AACTATTAACTGGCGAACTACTTACTCTAGCTTCCCGGCAACAATTAATAGACTGGATGGAGGCGGATAA
AGTTGCAGGACCACTTCTGCGCTCGGCCCTTCCGGCTGGCTGGTTTATTGCTGATAAATCTGGAGCCGGT
GAGCGTGGGTCTCGCGGTATCATTGCAGCACTGGGGCCAGATGGTAAGCCCTCCCGTATCGTAGTTATCT
ACACGACGGGGAGTCAGGCAACTATGGATGAACGAAATAGACAGATCGCTGAGATAGGTGCCTCACTGAT
TAAGCATTGGTAACTGTCAGACCAAGTTTACTCATATATACTTTAGATTGATTTAAAACTTCATTTTTAA
TTTAAAAGGATCTAGGTGAAGATCCTTTTTGATAATCTCATGCCATAACTTCGTATAATGTATGCTATAC
GAAGTTATGGCATGACCAAAATCCCTTAACGTGAGTTTTCGTTCCACTGAGCGTCAGACCCCGTAGAAAA
GATCAAAGGATCTTCTTGAGATCCTTTTTTTCTGCGCGTAATCTGCTGCTTGCAAACAAAAAAACCACCG
CTACCAGCGGTGGTTTGTTTGCCGGATCAAGAGCTACCAACTCTTTTTCCGAAGGTAACTGGCTTCAGCA
GAGCGCAGATACCAAATACTGTTCTTCTAGTGTAGCCGTAGTTAGGCCACCACTTCAAGAACTCTGTAGC
ACCGCCTACATACCTCGCTCTGCTAATCCTGTTACCAGTGGCTGCTGCCAGTGGCGATAAGTCGTGTCTT
ACCGGGTTGGACTCAAGACGATAGTTACCGGATAAGGCGCAGCGGTCGGGCTGAACGGGGGGTTCGTGCA
CACAGCCCAGCTTGGAGCGAACGACCTACACCGAACTGAGATACCTACAGCGTGAGCTATGAGAAAGCGC
CACGCTTCCCGAAGGGAGAAAGGCGGACAGGTATCCGGTAAGCGGCAGGGTCGGAACAGGAGAGCGCACG
AGGGAGCTTCCAGGGGGAAACGCCTGGTATCTTTATAGTCCTGTCGGGTTTCGCCACCTCTGACTTGAGC
GTCGATTTTTGTGATGCTCGTCAGGGGGGCGGAGCCTATGGAAAAACGCCAGCAACGCGGCCTTTTTACG
GTTCCTGGCCTTTTGCTGGCCTTTTGCTCACATGTTCTTTCCTGCGTTATCCCCTGATTCTGTGGATAAC
CGTATTACCGCCTTTGAGTGAGCTGATACCGCTCGCCGCAGCCGAACGACCGAGCGCAGCGAGTCAGTGA
GCGAGGAAGCGGAAGAGCGCCCAATACGCAAACCGCCTCTCCCCGCGCGTTGGCCGATTCATTAATGCAG
AGCTTGCAATTCGCGCTTTTTCAATATTATTGAAGCATTTATCAGGGTTATTGTCTCATGAGCGGATACA
TATTTGAATGTATTTAGAAAAATAAACAAATAGGGGTTCCGCGCACATTTCCCCGAAAAGTGCCACCTGA
CGTCTAAGAAACCATTATTATCATGACATTAACCTATAAAAATAGGCGTATCACGAGGCCCTTTCACTCA
TTAGGCACCCCAGGCTTTACACTTTATGCTTCCGGCTCGTATAATGTGTGGAATTGTGAGCGGATAACAA
TTTCACACAGGAAACAGCATCGTGCAGGTCGTTACATAACTTACGGTAAATGGCCCGCCTGGCTGACCGC
CCAACGACCCCCGCCCATTGACGTCAATAATGACGTATGTTCCCATAGTAACGCCAATAGGGACTTTCCA
TTGACGTCAATGGGTGGAGTATTTACGGTAAACTGCCCACTTGGCAGTACATCAAGTGTATCATATGCCA
AGTACGCCCCCTATTGACGTCAATGACGGTAAATGGCCCGCCTGGCATTATGCCCAGTACATGACCTTAT
GGGACTTTCCTACTTGGCAGTACATCTACGTATTAGTCATCGCTATTACCATGGTGATGCGGTTTTGGCA
GTACATCAATGGGCGTGGATAGCGGTTTGACTCACGGGGATTTCCAAGTCTCCACCCCATTGACGTCAAT
GGGAGTTTGTTTTGGCACCAAAATCAACGGGACTTTCCAAAATGTCGTAACAACTCCGCCCCATTGACGC
AAATGGGCGGTAGGCGTGTACGGTGGGAGGTCTATATAAGCAGAGCTCGTTTAGTGAACCGTCAGATCGC
CTGGAGACGCCATCCACGCTGTTTTGACCTCCATAGAAGACACCGGGACCGATCCAGCCTCCGGACTCTA
GCCTAGGCTTTTGCAAAAAGCTATTTAGGTGACACTATAGAAGGTACGCCTGCAGGTACCGGTCCGGAAT
TCCCGGGTCGACGAGCTCACTAGTGCCGCCACC
[1500 nt withheld, positions 3654-5153]
TAGCGAGACACCCGGATCCCTCGAGGGGCCCAAGCTTACGCGTGCATGCGACGTCATAGCTCTCTCCCTA
TAGTGAGTCGTATTATAAGCTAGCTTGGGATCTTTGTGAAGGAACCTTACTTCTGTGGTGTGACATAATT
GGACAAACTACCTACAGAGATTTAAAGCTCTAAGGTAAATATAAAATTTTTAAGTGTATAATGTGTTAAA
CTAGCTGCATATGCTTGCTGCTTGAGAGTTTTGCTTACTGAGTATGATTTATGAAAATATTATACACAGG
AGCTAGTGATTCTAATTGTTTGTGTATTTTAGATTCACAGTCCCAAGGCTCATTTCAGGCCCCTCAGTCC
TCACAGTCTGTTCATGATCATAATCAGCCATACCACATTTGTAGAGGTTTTACTTGCTTTAAAAAACCTC
CCACACCTCCCCCTGAACCTGAAACATAAAATGAATGCAATTGTTGTTGTTAACTTGTTTATTGCAGCTT
ATAATGGTTACAAATAAAGCAATAGCATCACAAATTTCACAAATAAAGCATTTTTTTCACTGCATTCTAG
TTGTGGTTTGTCCAAACTCATCAATGTATCTTATCATGTCTGGATCGATCCTGCATTAATGAATCGGCCA
ACGCGCGGGGAGAGGCGGTTTGCGTATTGGCTGGCGTAATAGCGAAGAGGCCCGCACCGATCGCCCTTCC
CAACAGTTGCGCAGCCTGAATGGCGAATGG
Features (pLannotate 1.2.2; 22 found; start..end, strand, type, name):
      2..456     +  rep_origin     f1 ori (sequence partly withheld): f1 bacteriophage origin of replication; arrow indicates direction of (+) strand synthesis
    482..538     +  promoter       AmpR promoter (fragment): bla
    691..742     +  promoter       AmpR promoter (fragment): bla
    743..1603    +  CDS            AmpR: β-lactamase; bla; confers resistance to ampicillin, carbenicillin, and related antibiotics
   1705..1738    -  protein_bind   loxP: Cre-mediated recombination occurs in the 8-bp core sequence (GCATACAT). Cre recombinase
   1816..2404    +  rep_origin     ori: high-copy-number ColE1/pMB1/pBR322/pUC origin of replication
   2587..2640    +  CDS            lacI (fragment): lac repressor; lacI; The lac repressor binds to the lac operator to inhibit transcription in E. coli. This inhibition can be relieved by adding lactose or isopropyl-β-D-thiogalactopyranoside (IPTG).
   2656..2753    -  promoter       AmpR promoter: bla
   2866..2896    +  promoter       lac UV5 promoter: E. coli lac promoter with an "up" mutation
   2904..2920    +  protein_bind   lac operator: The lac repressor binds to the lac operator to inhibit transcription in E. coli. This inhibition can be relieved by adding lactose or isopropyl-β-D-thiogalactopyranoside (IPTG). lac repressor encoded by lacI
   2950..3253    +  enhancer       CMV enhancer: human cytomegalovirus immediate early enhancer
   3254..3457    +  promoter       CMV promoter: human cytomegalovirus (CMV) immediate early promoter
   3551..3567    +  promoter       SV40 promoter (fragment): SV40 early promoter
   3573..3591    +  promoter       SP6 promoter: promoter for bacteriophage SP6 RNA polymerase
   4775..4791    -  CDS            Csy4 (fragment) (sequence withheld): CRISPR-associated endoribonuclease responsible for pre-crRNA processing in Pseudomonas aeruginosa (Haurwitz et al., 2010)
   5220..5238    -  promoter       T7 promoter: promoter for bacteriophage T7 RNA polymerase
   5252..5366    +  intron         large T intron (fragment): SV40 (simian virus 40) large T antigen intron
   5440..5465    +  intron         small t intron (fragment): SV40 (simian virus 40) small t antigen intron
   5465..5602    +  CDS            large T antigen (fragment): large T antigen from SV40 (simian virus 40)
   5625..5759    +  polyA_signal   SV40 poly(A) signal: SV40 polyadenylation signal
   5764..5813    -  CDS            lacI (fragment): lac repressor; lacI; The lac repressor binds to the lac operator to inhibit transcription in E. coli. This inhibition can be relieved by adding lactose or isopropyl-β-D-thiogalactopyranoside (IPTG).
   5813..5880    +  CDS            lacZα (fragment): LacZα fragment of β-galactosidase; lacZ fragment
