[The description below was written by a language model from this plasmid's Addgene catalogue record and pLannotate feature annotations shown in this document.]
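Description:
pCMV2 HuOpt Bxb1 is a mammalian expression plasmid of about 5.9 kb, built on a pCMV backbone, that drives production of the Bxb1 integrase, a serine recombinase of mycobacteriophage origin that catalyses site-specific recombination between its attachment sites. The name indicates a human codon-optimised coding sequence, which probably explains why the catalogue lists the insert species as human. No mutations are recorded, so this appears to be the unmodified integrase. The plasmid is maintained in E. coli through a high-copy ColE1/pUC-type origin and selected with ampicillin via the β-lactamase gene. An f1 origin is also present, which would permit single-stranded DNA production.

In the annotated sequence, the human cytomegalovirus immediate-early enhancer and promoter sit upstream of an SP6 promoter, followed by an unannotated stretch of roughly 1.6 kb before an antisense T7 promoter. The annotation tool did not label the integrase, but this gap is the likely position of the Bxb1 open reading frame, and the short Csy4 match inside it is almost certainly spurious. Downstream lie SV40-derived fragments, including small t intron sequence, and the SV40 polyadenylation signal, which provide processing and termination of the transcript. The flanking SP6 and T7 promoters could serve for in vitro transcription or as sequencing primer sites. Other detected elements (a single loxP site, a lac UV5 promoter and operator, and fragments of lacI, lacZα and AmpR promoters) look like backbone remnants with no stated function.

The associated work concerns directed evolution of hyperactive integrases for site-specific transgene insertion. This plasmid would supply integrase by transfection, plausibly as the baseline for evolved variants, though the record does not state that role.
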