Addgene plasmid #242869: pCMV2 HuOpt Bxb1
Purpose: Mammalian expression of Bxb1 Integrase
Depositing lab: Jesse Owens. Depositing organization: University of Hawaii. Publication: Directed evolution of hyperactive integrases for site specific insertion of transgenes. Hew BE, Gupta S, Sato R, Waller DF, Stoytchev I, Short JE, Sharek L, Tran CT, Badran AH, Owens JB. Nucleic Acids Res. 2024 Jul 2:gkae534. doi: 10.1093/nar/gkae534. PubMed 38953167.
Backbone
  Vector backbone: pCMV
  Vector type: Mammalian Expression
Growth in bacteria
  Bacterial resistance: Ampicillin, 100 μg/mL
  Growth temperature: 37°C
  Growth strain: DH5alpha
  Copy number: High Copy
Gene/Insert
  Gene/Insert name: Bxb1 Integrase
  Species: H. sapiens (human)
  Mutation: none
  Promoter: CMV
  Cloning method: Gibson Cloning
Terms and licenses: Academic/Nonprofit Terms; Industry Terms: Not Available to Industry
Depositor comments: please email each time it is ordered.
How to cite: pCMV2 HuOpt Bxb1 was a gift from Jesse Owens (Addgene plasmid # 242869 ; http://n2t.net/addgene:242869 ; RRID:Addgene_242869)
